>Addgene plasmid #90802 | NIPBL D7.4 gRNA | addgene full sequence | sequence record 183813 | Addgene NGS Result
TTGGCCGATTCATTAATGCAGCTGGCACGACAGGTTTCCCGACTGGAAAGCGGGCAGTGAGCGCAACGCA
ATTAATGTGAGTTAGCTCACTCATTAGGCACCCCAGGCTTTACACTTTATGCTTCCGGCTCGTATGTTGT
GTGGAATTGTGAGCGGATAACAATTTCACACAGGAAACAGCTATGACCATGATTACGCCAAGCGCGCAAT
TAACCCTCACTAAAGGGAACAAAAGCTGGAGCTGCAAGCTTAATGTAGTCTTATGCAATACTCTTGTAGT
CTTGCAACATGGTAACGATGAGTTAGCAACATGCCTTACAAGGAGAGAAAAAGCACCGTGCATGCCGATT
GGTGGAAGTAAGGTGGTACGATCGTGCCTTATTAGGAAGGCAACAGACGGGTCTGACATGGATTGGACGA
ACCACTGAATTGCCGCATTGCAGAGATATTGTATTTAAGTGCCTAGCTCGATACATAAACGGGTCTCTCT
GGTTAGACCAGATCTGAGCCTGGGAGCTCTCTGGCTAACTAGGGAACCCACTGCTTAAGCCTCAATAAAG
CTTGCCTTGAGTGCTTCAAGTAGTGTGTGCCCGTCTGTTGTGTGACTCTGGTAACTAGAGATCCCTCAGA
CCCTTTTAGTCAGTGTGGAAAATCTCTAGCAGTGGCGCCCGAACAGGGACTTGAAAGCGAAAGGGAAACC
AGAGGAGCTCTCTCGACGCAGGACTCGGCTTGCTGAAGCGCGCACGGCAAGAGGCGAGGGGCGGCGACTG
GTGAGTACGCCAAAAATTTTGACTAGCGGAGGCTAGAAGGAGAGAGATGGGTGCGAGAGCGTCAGTATTA
AGCGGGGGAGAATTAGATCGCGATGGGAAAAAATTCGGTTAAGGCCAGGGGGAAAGAAAAAATATAAATT
AAAACATATAGTATGGGCAAGCAGGGAGCTAGAACGATTCGCAGTTAATCCTGGCCTGTTAGAAACATCA
GAAGGCTGTAGACAAATACTGGGACAGCTACAACCATCCCTTCAGACAGGATCAGAAGAACTTAGATCAT
TATATAATACAGTAGCAACCCTCTATTGTGTGCATCAAAGGATAGAGATAAAAGACACCAAGGAAGCTTT
AGACAAGATAGAGGAAGAGCAAAACAAAAGTAAGACCACCGCACAGCAAGCGGCCGCTGATCTTCAGACC
TGGAGGAGGAGATATGAGGGACAATTGGAGAAGTGAATTATATAAATATAAAGTAGTAAAAATTGAACCA
TTAGGAGTAGCACCCACCAAGGCAAAGAGAAGAGTGGTGCAGAGAGAAAAAAGAGCAGTGGGAATAGGAG
CTTTGTTCCTTGGGTTCTTGGGAGCAGCAGGAAGCACTATGGGCGCAGCGTCAATGACGCTGACGGTACA
GGCCAGACAATTATTGTCTGGTATAGTGCAGCAGCAGAACAATTTGCTGAGGGCTATTGAGGCGCAACAG
CATCTGTTGCAACTCACAGTCTGGGGCATCAAGCAGCTCCAGGCAAGAATCCTGGCTGTGGAAAGATACC
TAAAGGATCAACAGCTCCTGGGGATTTGGGGTTGCTCTGGAAAACTCATTTGCACCACTGCTGTGCCTTG
GAATGCTAGTTGGAGTAATAAATCTCTGGAACAGATTTGGAATCACACGACCTGGATGGAGTGGGACAGA
GAAATTAACAATTACACAAGCTTAATACACTCCTTAATTGAAGAATCGCAAAACCAGCAAGAAAAGAATG
AACAAGAATTATTGGAATTAGATAAATGGGCAAGTTTGTGGAATTGGTTTAACATAACAAATTGGCTGTG
GTATATAAAATTATTCATAATGATAGTAGGAGGCTTGGTAGGTTTAAGAATAGTTTTTGCTGTACTTTCT
ATAGTGAATAGAGTTAGGCAGGGATATTCACCATTATCGTTTCAGACCCACCTCCCAACCCCGAGGGGAC
CCAGAGAGGGCCTATTTCCCATGATTCCTTCATATTTGCATATACGATACAAGGCTGTTAGAGAGATAAT
TAGAATTAATTTGACTGTAAACACAAAGATATTAGTACAAAATACGTGACGTAGAAAGTAATAATTTCTT
GGGTAGTTTGCAGTTTTAAAATTATGTTTTAAAATGGACTATCATATGCTTACCGTAACTTGAAAGTATT
TCGATTTCTTGGCTTTATATATCTTGTGGAAAGGACGAAACACCGACATCTCGAGGTGATGAACAGTTTA
AGAGCTATGCTGGAAACAGCATAGCAAGTTTAAATAAGGCTAGTCCGTTATCAACTTGAAAAAGTGGCAC
CGAGTCGGTGCTTTTTTTGAATTCTAGATCTTGAGACAAATGGCAGTATTCATCCACAATTTTAAAAGAA
AAGGGGGGATTGGGGGGTACAGTGCAGGGGAAAGAATAGTAGACATAATAGCAACAGACATACAAACTAA
AGAATTACAAAAACAAATTACAAAAATTCAAAATTTTCGGGTTTATTACAGGGACAGCAGAGATCCACTT
TGGCGCCGGCTCGAGTGGCTCCGGTGCCCGTCAGTGGGCAGAGCGCACATCGCCCACAGTCCCCGAGAAG
TTGGGGGGAGGGGTCGGCAATTGAACCGGTGCCTAGAGAAGGTGGCGCGGGGTAAACTGGGAAAGTGATG
TCGTGTACTGGCTCCGCCTTTTTCCCGAGGGTGGGGGAGAACCGTATATAAGTGCAGTAGTCGCCGTGAA
CGTTCTTTTTCGCAACGGGTTTGCCGCCAGAACACAGGTGTCGTGACGCGGGATCCGCCACCATGACCGA
GTACAAGCCCACGGTGCGCCTCGCCACCCGCGACGACGTCCCCAGGGCCGTACGCACCCTCGCCGCCGCG
TTCGCCGACTACCCCGCCACGCGCCACACCGTCGATCCGGACCGCCACATCGAGCGGGTCACCGAGCTGC
AAGAACTCTTCCTCACGCGCGTCGGGCTCGACATCGGCAAGGTGTGGGTCGCGGACGACGGCGCCGCGGT
GGCGGTCTGGACCACGCCGGAGAGCGTCGAAGCGGGGGCGGTGTTCGCCGAGATCGGCCCGCGCATGGCC
GAGTTGAGCGGTTCCCGGCTGGCCGCGCAGCAACAGATGGAAGGCCTCCTGGCGCCGCACCGGCCCAAGG
AGCCCGCGTGGTTCCTGGCCACCGTCGGAGTCTCGCCCGACCACCAGGGCAAGGGTCTGGGCAGCGCCGT
CGTGCTCCCCGGAGTGGAGGCGGCCGAGCGCGCCGGGGTGCCCGCCTTCCTGGAGACCTCCGCGCCCCGC
AACCTCCCCTTCTACGAGCGGCTCGGCTTCACCGTCACCGCCGACGTCGAGGTGCCCGAAGGACCGCGCA
CCTGGTGCATGACCCGCAAGCCCGGTGCCTGAACGCGTTAAGTCGACAATCAACCTCTGGATTACAAAAT
TTGTGAAAGATTGACTGGTATTCTTAACTATGTTGCTCCTTTTACGCTATGTGGATACGCTGCTTTAATG
CCTTTGTATCATGCTATTGCTTCCCGTATGGCTTTCATTTTCTCCTCCTTGTATAAATCCTGGTTGCTGT
CTCTTTATGAGGAGTTGTGGCCCGTTGTCAGGCAACGTGGCGTGGTGTGCACTGTGTTTGCTGACGCAAC
CCCCACTGGTTGGGGCATTGCCACCACCTGTCAGCTCCTTTCCGGGACTTTCGCTTTCCCCCTCCCTATT
GCCACGGCGGAACTCATCGCCGCCTGCCTTGCCCGCTGCTGGACAGGGGCTCGGCTGTTGGGCACTGACA
ATTCCGTGGTGTTGTCGGGGAAATCATCGTCCTTTCCTTGGCTGCTCGCCTGTGTTGCCACCTGGATTCT
GCGCGGGACGTCCTTCTGCTACGTCCCTTCGGCCCTCAATCCAGCGGACCTTCCTTCCCGCGGCCTGCTG
CCGGCTCTGCGGCCTCTTCCGCGTCTTCGCCTTCGCCCTCAGACGAGTCGGATCTCCCTTTGGGCCGCCT
CCCCGCGTCGACTTTAAGACCAATGACTTACAAGGCAGCTGTAGATCTTAGCCACTTTTTAAAAGAAAAG
GGGGGACTGGAAGGGCTAATTCACTCCCAACGAAGACAAGATCTGCTTTTTGCTTGTACTGGGTCTCTCT
GGTTAGACCAGATCTGAGCCTGGGAGCTCTCTGGCTAACTAGGGAACCCACTGCTTAAGCCTCAATAAAG
CTTGCCTTGAGTGCTTCAAGTAGTGTGTGCCCGTCTGTTGTGTGACTCTGGTAACTAGAGATCCCTCAGA
CCCTTTTAGTCAGTGTGGAAAATCTCTAGCAGTACGTATAGTAGTTCATGTCATCTTATTATTCAGTATT
TATAACTTGCAAAGAAATGAATATCAGAGAGTGAGAGGAACTTGTTTATTGCAGCTTATAATGGTTACAA
ATAAAGCAATAGCATCACAAATTTCACAAATAAAGCATTTTTTTCACTGCATTCTAGTTGTGGTTTGTCC
AAACTCATCAATGTATCTTATCATGTCTGGCTCTAGCTATCCCGCCCCTAACTCCGCCCATCCCGCCCCT
AACTCCGCCCAGTTCCGCCCATTCTCCGCCCCATGGCTGACTAATTTTTTTTATTTATGCAGAGGCCGAG
GCCGCCTCGGCCTCTGAGCTATTCCAGAAGTAGTGAGGAGGCTTTTTTGGAGGCCTAGGGACGTACCCAA
TTCGCCCTATAGTGAGTCGTATTACGCGCGCTCACTGGCCGTCGTTTTACAACGTCGTGACTGGGAAAAC
CCTGGCGTTACCCAACTTAATCGCCTTGCAGCACATCCCCCTTTCGCCAGCTGGCGTAATAGCGAAGAGG
CCCGCACCGATCGCCCTTCCCAACAGTTGCGCAGCCTGAATGGCGAATGGG
[124 nt withheld, positions 4882-5005]
C
[91 nt withheld, positions 5007-5097]
A
[49 nt withheld, positions 5099-5147]
CCTTTGACGTTGGAGTCCACGTTCTTT
[37 nt withheld, positions 5175-5211]
ACCCTATCTCGGTCTATTCTTTTGATTTATAAGGGATTTTGCCGATTTCGGCCTATTGGTTAAAAAATGA
GCTGATTTAACAAAAATTTAACGCGAATTTTAACAAAATATTAACGCTTACAATTTAGGTGGCACTTTTC
GGGGAAATGTGCGCGGAACCCCTATTTGTTTATTTTTCTAAATACATTCAAATATGTATCCGCTCATGAG
ACAATAACCCTGATAAATGCTTCAATAATATTGAAAAAGGAAGAGTATGAGTATTCAACATTTCCGTGTC
GCCCTTATTCCCTTTTTTGCGGCATTTTGCCTTCCTGTTTTTGCTCACCCAGAAACGCTGGTGAAAGTAA
AAGATGCTGAAGATCAGTTGGGTGCACGAGTGGGTTACATCGAACTGGATCTCAACAGCGGTAAGATCCT
TGAGAGTTTTCGCCCCGAAGAACGTTTTCCAATGATGAGCACTTTTAAAGTTCTGCTATGTGGCGCGGTA
TTATCCCGTATTGACGCCGGGCAAGAGCAACTCGGTCGCCGCATACACTATTCTCAGAATGACTTGGTTG
AGTACTCACCAGTCACAGAAAAGCATCTTACGGATGGCATGACAGTAAGAGAATTATGCAGTGCTGCCAT
AACCATGAGTGATAACACTGCGGCCAACTTACTTCTGACAACGATCGGAGGACCGAAGGAGCTAACCGCT
TTTTTGCACAACATGGGGGATCATGTAACTCGCCTTGATCGTTGGGAACCGGAGCTGAATGAAGCCATAC
CAAACGACGAGCGTGACACCACGATGCCTGTAGCAATGGCAACAACGTTGCGCAAACTATTAACTGGCGA
ACTACTTACTCTAGCTTCCCGGCAACAATTAATAGACTGGATGGAGGCGGATAAAGTTGCAGGACCACTT
CTGCGCTCGGCCCTTCCGGCTGGCTGGTTTATTGCTGATAAATCTGGAGCCGGTGAGCGTGGGTCTCGCG
GTATCATTGCAGCACTGGGGCCAGATGGTAAGCCCTCCCGTATCGTAGTTATCTACACGACGGGGAGTCA
GGCAACTATGGATGAACGAAATAGACAGATCGCTGAGATAGGTGCCTCACTGATTAAGCATTGGTAACTG
TCAGACCAAGTTTACTCATATATACTTTAGATTGATTTAAAACTTCATTTTTAATTTAAAAGGATCTAGG
TGAAGATCCTTTTTGATAATCTCATGACCAAAATCCCTTAACGTGAGTTTTCGTTCCACTGAGCGTCAGA
CCCCGTAGAAAAGATCAAAGGATCTTCTTGAGATCCTTTTTTTCTGCGCGTAATCTGCTGCTTGCAAACA
AAAAAACCACCGCTACCAGCGGTGGTTTGTTTGCCGGATCAAGAGCTACCAACTCTTTTTCCGAAGGTAA
CTGGCTTCAGCAGAGCGCAGATACCAAATACTGTTCTTCTAGTGTAGCCGTAGTTAGGCCACCACTTCAA
GAACTCTGTAGCACCGCCTACATACCTCGCTCTGCTAATCCTGTTACCAGTGGCTGCTGCCAGTGGCGAT
AAGTCGTGTCTTACCGGGTTGGACTCAAGACGATAGTTACCGGATAAGGCGCAGCGGTCGGGCTGAACGG
GGGGTTCGTGCACACAGCCCAGCTTGGAGCGAACGACCTACACCGAACTGAGATACCTACAGCGTGAGCT
ATGAGAAAGCGCCACGCTTCCCGAAGGGAGAAAGGCGGACAGGTATCCGGTAAGCGGCAGGGTCGGAACA
GGAGAGCGCACGAGGGAGCTTCCAGGGGGAAACGCCTGGTATCTTTATAGTCCTGTCGGGTTTCGCCACC
TCTGACTTGAGCGTCGATTTTTGTGATGCTCGTCAGGGGGGCGGAGCCTATGGAAAAACGCCAGCAACGC
GGCCTTTTTACGGTTCCTGGCCTTTTGCTGGCCTTTTGCTCACATGTTCTTTCCTGCGTTATCCCCTGAT
TCTGTGGATAACCGTATTACCGCCTTTGAGTGAGCTGATACCGCTCGCCGCAGCCGAACGACCGAGCGCA
GCGAGTCAGTGAGCGAGGAAGCGGAAGAGCGCCCAATACGCAAACCGCCTCTCCCCGCGCG
Features (pLannotate 1.2.2; 27 found; start..end, strand, type, name):
     73..94      +  protein_bind   CAP binding site: CAP binding activates transcription in the presence of cAMP. E. coli catabolite activator protein
    109..139     +  promoter       lac promoter: promoter for the E. coli lac operon
    147..163     +  protein_bind   lac operator: The lac repressor binds to the lac operator to inhibit transcription in E. coli. This inhibition can be relieved by adding lactose or isopropyl-β-D-thiogalactopyranoside (IPTG). lac repressor encoded by lacI
    208..226     +  promoter       T3 promoter: promoter for bacteriophage T3 RNA polymerase
    254..480     +  promoter       RSV promoter: Rous sarcoma virus enhancer/promoter
    481..661     +  LTR            5' LTR (truncated): truncated 5' long terminal repeat (LTR) from HIV-1
    708..833     +  misc_feature   HIV-1 Ψ: packaging signal of human immunodeficiency virus type 1
    817..1180    +  CDS            HIV-1 gag (fragment): gag protein from human immunodeficiency virus 1; gag
   1326..1559    +  misc_feature   RRE: The Rev response element (RRE) of HIV-1 allows for Rev-dependent mRNA export from the nucleus to the cytoplasm.
   1936..1962    +  CDS            Rev (fragment): human immunodeficiency virus 1 (HIV-1) Rev protein; rev; enhances nuclear export of unspliced and incompletely spliced viral mRNAs
   1966..2206    +  promoter       U6 promoter: RNA polymerase III promoter for human U6 snRNA
   2254..2321    +  misc_RNA       tracrRNA (fragment): trans-activating CRISPR RNA for the Streptococcus pyogenes CRISPR/Cas9 system
   2370..2487    +  misc_feature   cPPT/CTS: central polypurine tract and central termination sequence of HIV-1
   2556..2767    +  promoter       EF-1α core promoter: core promoter for human elongation factor EF-1α
   2793..3392    +  CDS            PuroR (fragment): puromycin N-acetyltransferase; pac from Streptomyces; confers resistance to puromycin
   3408..3996    +  misc_feature   WPRE: woodchuck hepatitis virus posttranscriptional regulatory element
   4047..4066    +  misc_feature   cPPT/CTS (fragment): central polypurine tract and central termination sequence of HIV-1
   4068..4301    +  LTR            3' LTR (ΔU3): self-inactivating 3' long terminal repeat (LTR) from HIV-1
   4379..4500    +  polyA_signal   SV40 poly(A) signal: SV40 polyadenylation signal
   4540..4675    +  rep_origin     SV40 ori: SV40 origin of replication
   4696..4714    -  promoter       T7 promoter: promoter for bacteriophage T7 RNA polymerase
   4722..4877    +  CDS            lacZα (fragment): LacZα fragment of β-galactosidase; lacZ fragment
   4882..5310    +  rep_origin     f1 ori (sequence partly withheld): f1 bacteriophage origin of replication; arrow indicates direction of (+) strand synthesis
   5363..5467    +  promoter       AmpR promoter: bla
   5468..6328    +  CDS            AmpR: β-lactamase; bla; confers resistance to ampicillin, carbenicillin, and related antibiotics
   6499..7087    +  rep_origin     ori: high-copy-number ColE1/pMB1/pBR322/pUC origin of replication
   7270..60      +  CDS            lacI (fragment) (across the origin): lac repressor; lacI; The lac repressor binds to the lac operator to inhibit transcription in E. coli. This inhibition can be relieved by adding lactose or isopropyl-β-D-thiogalactopyranoside (IPTG).
