[The description below was written by a language model from this plasmid's Addgene catalogue record and pLannotate feature annotations shown in this document.]
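Description:
NIPBL D7.4 gRNA is a third-generation lentiviral CRISPR guide plasmid built on the pLenti-sgRNA backbone and designed to express a single guide RNA against human NIPBL. In bacteria it is maintained through a high-copy ColE1/pUC-type origin and selected with ampicillin via the β-lactamase gene. An f1 origin, an SV40 origin and remnants of lac and phage-promoter cloning elements are also present in the backbone. The catalogue lists the backbone without insert as 9,151 bp, whereas the sequenced record is 7,302 nt. This would be consistent with loss of a stuffer between the two BsmBI sites during guide cloning, but the record does not state this.

The lentiviral transfer cassette begins with an RSV promoter fused to a truncated HIV-1 5' LTR, which makes genomic RNA production in packaging cells independent of Tat. It is followed by the Ψ packaging signal with a gag fragment, the Rev response element and a cPPT/CTS. The cassette ends with a self-inactivating ΔU3 3' LTR followed by an SV40 polyadenylation signal. Within this unit, a human U6 RNA polymerase III promoter drives the NIPBL-targeting spacer joined to the Streptococcus pyogenes guide scaffold. The spacer was inserted as annealed oligonucleotides between the BsmBI sites, which were destroyed by cloning. Downstream, an EF-1α core promoter expresses puromycin N-acetyltransferase, stabilised by a WPRE, so that transduced mammalian cells can be selected with puromycin.

The plasmid encodes no Cas9, so the nuclease must be supplied separately in the target cells. It belongs to a series of guides used to generate human knockout cell lines in a large-scale analysis of cell-cycle gene knockouts and p53-dependent responses.
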