Addgene plasmid #90802: NIPBL D7.4 gRNA
Purpose: 3rd generation lentiviral gRNA plasmid targeting human NIPBL
Depositing lab: Iain Cheeseman. Depositing organization: Whitehead Institute for Biomedical Research. Publication: Large-Scale Analysis of CRISPR/Cas9 Cell-Cycle Knockouts Reveals the Diversity of p53-Dependent Responses to Cell-Cycle Defects. McKinley KL, Cheeseman IM. Dev Cell. 2017 Feb 27;40(4):405-420.e2. doi: 10.1016/j.devcel.2017.01.012. Epub 2017 Feb 16. PubMed 28216383.
Backbone
  Vector backbone: pLenti-sgRNA
  Backbone manufacturer: Eric Lander & David Sabatini labs (Addgene plasmid #71409)
  Backbone size w/o insert (bp): 9151
  Vector type: Lentiviral, CRISPR
  Selectable markers: Puromycin
Growth in bacteria
  Bacterial resistance: Ampicillin, 100 μg/mL
  Growth temperature: 37°C
  Growth strain: NEB Stable
  Copy number: Unknown
Gene/Insert
  Gene/Insert name: NIPBL (Guide Designation D7.4) (alt name: pKMKO series)
  gRNA/shRNA sequence: CACCgACATCTCGAGGTGATGAACA
  Species: H. sapiens (human)
  Promoter: U6
  Cloning method: Restriction Enzyme; 5′ cloning site BsmBI (destroyed during cloning); 3′ cloning site BsmBI (destroyed during cloning)
  Sequencing primers: 5′ hU6-F (5'-GAGGGCCTATTTCCCATGATT-3'); 3′ EF1a-R (5'-CACGGCGACTACTGCACTTA-3')
Terms and licenses: Academic/Nonprofit Terms; Industry Terms: Not Available to Industry
Depositor comments: Please note that gRNA target sequence listed is not strictly the 20nt spacer sequence, but also contains the 5' BsmBI overhang. For more information about knockout human cell lines generated using this plasmid, please see http://cellcycleknockouts.wi.mit.edu/ .
How to cite: NIPBL D7.4 gRNA was a gift from Iain Cheeseman (Addgene plasmid # 90802 ; http://n2t.net/addgene:90802 ; RRID:Addgene_90802)
